Addgene plasmid #129718: pSH-EFIRES-B-AtAFB2-mCherry
Purpose: AAVS1 safe harbor targeting vector with blasticidin resistance gene expressing AtAFB2-mCherry
Depositing lab: Elina Ikonen. Depositing organization: University of Helsinki. Publication: An efficient auxin-inducible degron system with low basal degradation in human cells. Li S, Prasanna X, Salo VT, Vattulainen I, Ikonen E. Nat Methods. 2019 Aug 26. pii: 10.1038/s41592-019-0512-x. doi: 10.1038/s41592-019-0512-x. PubMed 31451765.
Backbone
  Vector backbone: pSH-EFIRES-B
  Backbone size w/o insert (bp): 8000
  Total vector size (bp): 10442
  Vector type: Mammalian Expression, CRISPR, TALEN ; Human safe harbor locus (A AVS1) site-specific integration
  Selectable markers: Blasticidin ; mCherry for FACS enrichment
Growth in bacteria
  Bacterial resistance: Ampicillin, 100 μg/mL
  Growth temperature: 37°C
  Growth strain: DH5alpha
  Copy number: High Copy
Gene/Insert
  Gene/Insert name: AFB2 (alt name: auxin signaling F-box 2)
  Species: A. thaliana (mustard weed)
  Insert size (bp): 2445
  Mutation: codon optimized
  Entrez Gene: AFB2 (a.k.a. AT3G26810, auxin signaling F-box 2)
  Promoter: EF1a
  Tag / fusion protein: mCherry (C terminal on insert)
  Cloning method: Restriction Enzyme; 5′ cloning site BglII (not destroyed); 3′ cloning site NotI (not destroyed)
  Sequencing primers: 5′ tctctccacaggtgtccact; 3′ acaccggccttattccaagc
Resource information
  A portion of this plasmid was derived from a plasmid made by: AtAFB2 codon-optimized and synthesized by Genscript.
Terms and licenses: Academic/Nonprofit Terms; Industry Terms: Not Available to Industry
How to cite: pSH-EFIRES-B-AtAFB2-mCherry was a gift from Elina Ikonen (Addgene plasmid # 129718 ; http://n2t.net/addgene:129718 ; RRID:Addgene_129718)
