[The description below was written by a language model from this plasmid's Addgene catalogue record and pLannotate feature annotations shown in this document.]
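Description:
pSH-EFIRES-B-AtAFB2-mCherry is a 10.4 kb donor plasmid for site-specific integration of an expression cassette into the human AAVS1 safe harbor locus, built on the pSH-EFIRES-B backbone. In bacteria it is maintained as a high-copy plasmid through a ColE1/pUC-type origin with ampicillin selection (AmpR under its own promoter). An f1 origin is also present, along with short lacZα and tetracycline-resistance fragments that appear to be backbone remnants.

The payload sits between left and right homology arms from intron 1 of PPP1R12C, so that a nuclease-induced break at AAVS1 (the record lists CRISPR and TALEN use) can be repaired by homologous recombination with the cassette. A synthetic poly(A) signal and an α2-globin transcriptional pause site lie just inside the left arm, where they presumably insulate the cassette from upstream read-through transcription. The EF-1α promoter, followed by a chimeric intron, then drives a single bicistronic transcript. Its first reading frame is codon-optimized Arabidopsis thaliana AFB2 (auxin signaling F-box 2) fused at its C terminus to mCherry. An EMCV IRES then allows translation of blasticidin S deaminase, and an SV40 poly(A) signal ends the transcript. Small bleomycin-resistance fragments annotated after the BSD gene look like cloning remnants rather than a functional marker.

Because the selection marker shares a transcript with AFB2-mCherry, blasticidin-resistant cells should also express the fusion protein, and mCherry fluorescence allows further enrichment by FACS. AFB2 is an auxin receptor F-box protein that assembles into SCF E3 ubiquitin ligase complexes and targets Aux/IAA proteins for proteasomal degradation. The construct is used to make human cell lines that stably express this receptor for auxin-inducible degron experiments, in a system reported to show low basal degradation.
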