Features (pLannotate 1.2.2; 21 found; start..end, strand, type, name):
    306..894     -  rep_origin     ori: high-copy-number ColE1/pMB1/pBR322/pUC origin of replication
   1065..1925    -  CDS            AmpR: β-lactamase; bla; confers resistance to ampicillin, carbenicillin, and related antibiotics
   1926..2030    -  promoter       AmpR promoter: bla
   2057..2485    +  rep_origin     f1 ori (sequence partly withheld): f1 bacteriophage origin of replication; arrow indicates direction of (+) strand synthesis
   2517..2584    -  CDS            lacZα (fragment): LacZα fragment of β-galactosidase; lacZ fragment
   3211..3712    +  misc_feature   HA-L: left homology arm from the adeno-associated virus integration site (AAVS1) within intron 1 of the human PPP1R12C gene
   3858..3906    +  polyA_signal   poly(A) signal: synthetic polyadenylation signal
   3920..4011    +  misc_feature   pause site: RNA polymerase II transcriptional pause signal from the human α2 globin gene
   4023..5185    +  promoter       EF-1α promoter: strong constitutive promoter for human elongation factor EF-1α
   5224..5356    +  intron         chimeric intron: chimera between introns from human β-globin and immunoglobulin heavy chain genes
   5401..5419    +  promoter       T7 promoter: promoter for bacteriophage T7 RNA polymerase
   5419..5442    +  misc_feature   MCS (fragment): multiple cloning site
   5446..7170    +  CDS            AFB2: AFB2_ARATH - Also known as LRF2. Experimental evidence at protein level: Swiss-Prot protein existence level 1. Component of SCF(ASK-cullin-F-box) E3 ubiquitin ligase complexes, which may mediate the ubiquitination and subsequent proteasomal degradation of target proteins. Confers sensitivity to the virulent bacterial pathogen P.syringae (By similarity). Auxin receptor that mediates Aux/IAA proteins proteasomal degradation and auxin- regulated transcription. Involved in embryogenesis regulation by auxin. From Arabidopsis thaliana (Mouse-ear cress).
   7185..7893    +  CDS            mCherry (fragment): monomeric derivative of DsRed fluorescent protein (Shaner et al., 2004) mammalian codon-optimized
   8016..8478    +  misc_feature   IRES: internal ribosome entry site (IRES) of the encephalomyocarditis virus (EMCV)
   8486..8881    +  CDS            BSD: blasticidin S deaminase; Aspergillus terreus BSD; confers resistance to blasticidin
   8882..8909    +  CDS            BleoR (fragment): antibiotic-binding protein; Sh ble from Streptoalloteichus hindustanus; confers resistance to bleomycin, phleomycin, and Zeocin™
   8919..9044    +  CDS            ble (fragment): BLE_KLEPN - Experimental evidence at protein level: Swiss-Prot protein existence level 1. Binding protein with a strong affinity to the bleomycin family of antibiotics. Binds to CL990; an antimitotic-antibiotic compound. From Klebsiella pneumoniae.
   9039..9160    +  polyA_signal   SV40 poly(A) signal: SV40 polyadenylation signal
   9196..10032   +  misc_feature   HA-R: right homology arm from the adeno-associated virus integration site (AAVS1) within intron 1 of the human PPP1R12C gene
  10438..126     +  CDS            TcR (fragment) (across the origin): tetracycline efflux protein; tet; confers resistance to tetracycline
>Addgene plasmid #129718 | pSH-EFIRES-B-AtAFB2-mCherry | addgene full sequence | sequence record 254826 | Addgene NGS Result
CGATGCCCTTGAGAGCCTTCAACCCAGTCAGCTCCTTCCGGTGGGCGCGGGGCATGACTATCGTCGCCGC
ACTTATGACTGTCTTCTTTATCATGCAACTCGTAGGACAGGTGCCGGCAGCGCTCTTCCGCTTCCTCGCT
CACTGACTCGCTGCGCTCGGTCGTTCGGCTGCGGCGAGCGGTATCAGCTCACTCAAAGGCGGTAATACGG
TTATCCACAGAATCAGGGGATAACGCAGGAAAGAACATGTGAGCAAAAGGCCAGCAAAAGGCCAGGAACC
GTAAAAAGGCCGCGTTGCTGGCGTTTTTCCATAGGCTCCGCCCCCCTGACGAGCATCACAAAAATCGACG
CTCAAGTCAGAGGTGGCGAAACCCGACAGGACTATAAAGATACCAGGCGTTTCCCCCTGGAAGCTCCCTC
GTGCGCTCTCCTGTTCCGACCCTGCCGCTTACCGGATACCTGTCCGCCTTTCTCCCTTCGGGAAGCGTGG
CGCTTTCTCATAGCTCACGCTGTAGGTATCTCAGTTCGGTGTAGGTCGTTCGCTCCAAGCTGGGCTGTGT
GCACGAACCCCCCGTTCAGCCCGACCGCTGCGCCTTATCCGGTAACTATCGTCTTGAGTCCAACCCGGTA
AGACACGACTTATCGCCACTGGCAGCAGCCACTGGTAACAGGATTAGCAGAGCGAGGTATGTAGGCGGTG
CTACAGAGTTCTTGAAGTGGTGGCCTAACTACGGCTACACTAGAAGAACAGTATTTGGTATCTGCGCTCT
GCTGAAGCCAGTTACCTTCGGAAAAAGAGTTGGTAGCTCTTGATCCGGCAAACAAACCACCGCTGGTAGC
GGTGGTTTTTTTGTTTGCAAGCAGCAGATTACGCGCAGAAAAAAAGGATCTCAAGAAGATCCTTTGATCT
TTTCTACGGGGTCTGACGCTCAGTGGAACGAAAACTCACGTTAAGGGATTTTGGTCATGAGATTATCAAA
AAGGATATTCACCTAGATCCTTTTAAATTAAAAATGAAGTTTTAAATCAATCTAAAGTATATATGAGTAA
ACTTGGTCTGACAGTTACCAATGCTTAATCAGTGAGGCACCTATCTCAGCGATCTGTCTATTTCGTTCAT
CCATAGTTGCCTGACTCCCCGTCGTGTAGATAACTACGATACGGGAGGGCTTACCATCTGGCCCCAGTGC
TGCAATGATACCGCGAGACCCACGCTCACCGGCTCCAGATTTATCAGCAATAAACCAGCCAGCCGGAAGG
GCCGAGCGCAGAAGTGGTCCTGCAACTTTATCCGCCTCCATCCAGTCTATTAATTGTTGCCGGGAAGCTA
GAGTAAGTAGTTCGCCAGTTAATAGTTTGCGCAACGTTGTTGCCATTGCTACAGGCATCGTGGTGTCACG
CTCGTCGTTTGGTATGGCTTCATTCAGCTCCGGTTCCCAACGATCAAGGCGAGTTACATGATCCCCCATG
TTGTGCAAAAAAGCGGTTAGCTCCTTCGGTCCTCCGATCGTTGTCAGAAGTAAGTTGGCCGCAGTGTTAT
CACTCATGGTTATGGCAGCACTGCATAATTCTCTTACTGTCATGCCATCCGTAAGATGCTTTTCTGTGAC
TGGTGAGTACTCAACCAAGTCATTCTGAGAATAGTGTATGCGGCGACCGAGTTGCTCTTGCCCGGCGTCA
ATACGGGATAATACCGCGCCACATAGCAGAACTTTAAAAGTGCTCATCATTGGAAAACGTTCTTCGGGGC
GAAAACTCTCAAGGATCTTACCGCTGTTGAGATCCAGTTCGATGTAACCCACTCGTGCACCCAACTGATC
TTCAGCATCTTTTACTTTCACCAGCGTTTCTGGGTGAGCAAAAACAGGAAGGCAAAATGCCGCAAAAAAG
GGAATAAGGGCGACACGGAAATGTTGAATACTCATACTCTTCCTTTTTCAATATTATTGAAGCATTTATC
AGGGTTATTGTCTCATGAGCGGATACATATTTGAATGTATTTAGAAAAATAAACAAATAGGGGTTCCGCG
CACATTTCCCCGAAAAGTGCCACCTG
[124 nt withheld, positions 2057-2180]
C
[91 nt withheld, positions 2182-2272]
A
[49 nt withheld, positions 2274-2322]
CCTTTGACGTTGGAGTCCACGTTCTTT
[37 nt withheld, positions 2350-2386]
ACCCTATCTCGGTCTATTCTTTTGATTTATAAGGGATTTTGCCGATTTCGGCCTATTGGTTAAAAAATGA
GCTGATTTAACAAAAATTTAACGCGAATTTTAACAAAATATTAACGCTTACAATTTGCCATTCGCCATTC
AGGCTGCGCAACTGTTGGGAAGGGCGATCGGTGCGGGCCTCTTCGCTATTACGCCAGCCCAAGCTACCAT
GATAAGTAAGTAATATTAAGGTACGGGAGGTACTTGGAGCGGCCGTCGACCTACTCTCTTCCGCATTGGA
GTCGCTTTAACTGGCCCTGGCTTTGGCAGCCTGTGCTGACCCATGCAGTCCTCCTTACCATCCCTCCCTC
GACTTCCCCTCTTCCGATGTTGAGCCCCTCCAGCCGGTCCTGGACTTTGTCTCCTTCCCTGCCCTGCCCT
CTCCTGAACCTGAGCCAGCTCCCATAGCTCAGTCTGGTCTATCTGCCTGGCCCTGGCCATTGTCACTTTG
CGCTGCCCTCCTCTCGCCCCCGAGTGCCCTTGCTGTGCCGCCGGAACTCTGCCCTCTAACGCTGCCGTCT
CTCTCCTGAGTCCGGACCACTTTGAGCTCTACTGGCTTCTGCGCCGCCTCTGGCCCACTGTTTCCCCTTC
CCAGGCAGGTCCTGCTTTCTCTGACCTGCATTCTCTCCCCTGGGCCTGTGCCGCTTTCTGTCTGCAGCTT
GTGGCCTGGGTCACCTCTACGGCTGGCCCAGATCCTTCCCTGCCGCCTCCTTCAGGTTCCGTCTTCCTCC
ACTCCCTCTTCCCCTTGCTCTCTGCTGTGTTGCTGCCCAAGGATGCTCTTTCCGGAGCACTTCCTTCTCG
GCGCTGCACCACGTGATGTCCTCTGAGCGGATCCTCCCCGTGTCTGGGTCCTCTCCGGGCATCTCTCCTC
CCTCACCCAACCCCATGCCGTCTTCACTCGCTGGGTTCCCTTTTCCTTCTCCTTCTGGGGCCTGTGCCAT
CTCTCGTTTCTTAGGATGGCCTTCTCCGACGGATGTCTCCCTTGCGTCCCGCCTCCCCTTCTTGTAGGCC
TGCATCATCACCGTTTTTCTGGACAACCCCAAAGTACCCCGTCTCCCTGGCTTTAGCCACCTCTCCATCC
TCTTGCTTTCTTTGCCTGGACACCCCGTTCTCCTGTGGATTCGGGTCACCTCTCACTCCTTTCATTTGGG
CAGCTCCCCTACCCCCCTTACCTCTCTAGTCTGTGCTAGCTCTTCCAGCCCCCTGTCATGGCATCTTCCA
GGGGTCCGAGAGCTCAGCTAGTCTTCTTCCTCCAACCCGGGCCCCTATGTCCACTTCAGGACAGCATGTT
TGCTGCCTCCAGGGATCCTGTGTCCCCGAGCTGGGACCACCTTATATTCCCAGGGCCGGTTAATGTGGCT
CTGGTTCTGGGTACTTTTATCTGTCCCCTCCACCCCACAGTGGGGCGCATGCGTGGAATTATCACCTCGA
GAATAAAATATCTTTATTTTCATTACATCTGTGTGTTGGTTTTTTGTGTGAATCGATAGTACTAACATAC
GCTCTCCATCAAAACAAAACGAAACAAAACAAACTAGCAAAATAGGCTGTCCCCAGTGCAAGTGCAGGTG
CCAGAACATTTCTCTACTAGTCGTGAGGCTCCGGTGCCCGTCAGTGGGCAGAGCGCACATCGCCCACAGT
CCCCGAGAAGTTGGGGGGAGGGGTCGGCAATTGAACCGGTGCCTAGAGAAGGTGGCGCGGGGTAAACTGG
GAAAGTGATGTCGTGTACTGGCTCCGCCTTTTTCCCGAGGGTGGGGGAGAACCGTATATAAGTGCAGTAG
TCGCCGTGAACGTTCTTTTTCGCAACGGGTTTGCCGCCAGAACACAGGTAAGTGCCGTGTGTGGTTCCCG
CGGGCCTGGCCTCTTTACGGGTTATGGCCCTTGCGTGCCTTGAATTACTTCCACCTGGCTCCAGTACGTG
ATTCTTGATCCCGAGCTGGAGCCAGGGGCGGGCCTTGCGCTTTAGGAGCCCCTTCGCCTCGTGCTTGAGT
TGAGGCCTGGCCTGGGCGCTGGGGCCGCCGCGTGCGAATCTGGTGGCACCTTCGCGCCTGTCTCGCTGCT
TTCGATAAGTCTCTAGCCATTTAAAATTTTTGATGACCTGCTGCGACGCTTTTTTTCTGGCAAGATAGTC
TTGTAAATGCGGGCCAGGATCTGCACACTGGTATTTCGGTTTTTGGGGCCGCGGGCGGCGACGGGGCCCG
TGCGTCCCAGCGCACATGTTCGGCGAGGCGGGGCCTGCGAGCGCGGCCACCGAGAATCGGACGGGGGTAG
TCTCAAGCTGGCCGGCCTGCTCTGGTGCCTGGCCTCGCGCCGCCGTGTATCGCCCCGCCCTGGGCGGCAA
GGCTGGCCCGGTCGGCACCAGTTGCGTGAGCGGAAAGATGGCCGCTTCCCGGCCCTGCTCCAGGGGGCTC
AAAATGGAGGACGCGGCGCTCGGGAGAGCGGGCGGGTGAGTCACCCACACAAAGGAAAGGGGCCTTTCCG
TCCTCAGCCGTCGCTTCATGTGACTCCACGGAGTACCGGGCGCCGTCCAGGCACCTCGATTAGTTCTGGA
GCTTTTGGAGTACGTCGTCTTTAGGTTGGGGGGAGGGGTTTTATGCGATGGAGTTTCCCCACACTGAGTG
GGTGGAGACTGAAGTTAGGCCAGCTTGGCACTTGATGTAATTCTCCTTGGAATTTGCCCTTTTTGAGTTT
GGATCTTGGTTCATTCTCAAGCCTCAGACAGTGGTTCAAAGTTTTTTTCTTCCATTTCAGGTGTCGTGAA
CACGGGCTGCAGAAGTTGGTCGTGAGGCACTGGGCAGGTAAGTATCAAGGTTACAAGACAGGTTTAAGGA
GACCAATAGAAACTGGGCTTGTCGAGACAGAGAAGACTCTTGCGTTTCTGATAGGCACCTATTGGTCTTA
CTGACATCCACTTTGCCTTTCTCTCCACAGGTGTCCACTCCCAGTTCAATTACAGCTCTTAAGGCTAGAG
TACTTAATACGACTCACTATAGGCTAGCGCTACCGGACTCAGATCTACCATGAACTACTTTCCCGATGAG
GTCATTGAGCACGTCTTTGATTTCGTCACAAGCCACAAGGATAGGAACGCCATTAGCCTGGTCTGTAAGA
GCTGGTACAAGATCGAGCGGTATTCCAGACAGAAGGTGTTCATCGGCAACTGCTACGCCATCAATCCAGA
GAGGCTGCTGCGGAGATTTCCCTGTCTGAAGAGCCTGACCCTGAAGGGCAAGCCCCACTTCGCCGACTTT
AACCTGGTGCCTCACGAGTGGGGAGGATTCGTGCTGCCATGGATCGAGGCCCTGGCACGGTCCAGAGTGG
GCCTGGAGGAGCTGAGGCTGAAGCGCATGGTGGTGACAGACGAGTCTCTGGAGCTGCTGTCTCGGAGCTT
CGTGAACTTCAAGAGCCTGGTGCTGGTGTCCTGCGAGGGCTTTACCACAGATGGCCTGGCAAGCATCGCA
GCAAACTGTAGGCACCTGCGGGACCTGGACCTGCAGGAGAATGAGATCGACGATCACAGAGGCCAGTGGC
TGTCCTGCTTCCCCGATACCTGTACCACACTGGTGACACTGAACTTTGCCTGCCTGGAGGGCGAGACAAA
TCTGGTGGCCCTGGAGAGGCTGGTGGCACGCTCTCCCAACCTGAAGAGCCTGAAGCTGAATAGGGCAGTG
CCTCTGGACGCACTGGCAAGACTGATGGCATGCGCACCACAGATCGTGGATCTGGGCGTGGGCTCCTACG
AGAACGACCCTGATTCCGAGTCTTATCTGAAGCTGATGGCCGTGATCAAGAAGTGTACCAGCCTGCGCAG
CCTGTCCGGCTTCCTGGAGGCAGCACCTCACTGCCTGTCCGCCTTTCACCCAATCTGTCACAACCTGACA
TCCCTGAATCTGTCTTACGCCGCCGAGATCCACGGCTCCCACCTGATCAAGCTGATCCAGCACTGCAAGA
AGCTGCAGAGGCTGTGGATCCTGGACTCCATCGGCGATAAGGGCCTGGAGGTGGTGGCCTCTACCTGTAA
GGAGCTGCAGGAGCTGCGCGTGTTCCCATCTGACCTGCTGGGAGGAGGAAACACCGCAGTGACAGAGGAG
GGCCTGGTGGCAATCTCTGCCGGATGCCCCAAGCTGCACAGCATCCTGTATTTTTGTCAGCAGATGACCA
ACGCCGCCCTGGTGACAGTGGCCAAGAACTGCCCCAATTTCATCAGGTTTCGCCTGTGCATCCTGGAGCC
CAATAAGCCTGACCACGTGACATCTCAGCCTCTGGATGAGGGCTTCGGCGCCATCGTGAAGGCCTGCAAG
AGCCTGAGGCGCCTGTCTCTGAGCGGCCTGCTGACCGACCAGGTGTTCCTGTACATCGGCATGTATGCCA
ACCAGCTGGAGATGCTGTCTATCGCCTTTGCCGGCGACACAGATAAGGGCATGCTGTACGTGCTGAATGG
CTGTAAGAAGATGAAGAAGCTGGAGATCAGAGACAGCCCTTTTGGCGATACCGCCCTGCTGGCAGACGTG
AGCAAGTATGAGACAATGCGGAGCCTGTGGATGAGCTCCTGCGAGGTGACCCTGAGCGGCTGTAAGAGAC
TGGCCGAGAAGGCCCCATGGCTGAACGTGGAGATCATCAACGAGAATGACAACAATAGGATGGAGGAGAA
TGGCCACGAGGGCCGCCAGAAGGTGGATAAGCTGTATCTGTATAGGACCGTCGTCGGGACTCGGATGGAT
GCCCCCCCCTTTGTCTGGATTCTGGGCGGATCTGGCGGGGTGAGCAAGGGCGAGGAGGATAACATGGCCA
TCATCAAGGAGTTCATGCGCTTCAAGGTGCACATGGAGGGCTCCGTGAACGGCCACGAGTTCGAGATCGA
GGGCGAGGGCGAGGGCCGCCCCTACGAGGGCACCCAGACCGCCAAGCTGAAGGTGACCAAGGGTGGCCCC
CTGCCCTTCGCCTGGGACATCCTGTCCCCTCAGTTCATGTACGGCTCCAAGGCCTACGTGAAGCACCCCG
CCGACATCCCCGACTACTTGAAGCTGTCCTTCCCCGAGGGCTTCAAGTGGGAGCGCGTGATGAACTTCGA
GGACGGCGGCGTGGTGACCGTGACCCAGGACTCCTCCCTGCAGGACGGCGAGTTCATCTACAAGGTGAAG
CTGCGCGGCACCAACTTCCCCTCCGACGGCCCCGTAATGCAGAAGAAGACCATGGGCTGGGAGGCCTCCT
CCGAGCGGATGTACCCCGAGGACGGCGCCCTGAAGGGCGAGATCAAGCAGAGGCTGAAGCTGAAGGACGG
CGGCCACTACGACGCTGAGGTCAAGACCACCTACAAGGCCAAGAAGCCCGTGCAGCTGCCCGGCGCCTAC
AACGTCAACATCAAGTTGGACATCACCTCCCACAACGAGGACTACACCATCGTGGAACAGTACGAACGCG
CCGAGGGCCGCCACTCCACCGGCGGCATGGACGAGCTGTACAAGTAGCGGCCGCTCTAGCCCAATTCCGC
CCCCCCCCCTAACGTTACTGGCCGAAGCCGCTTGGAATAAGGCCGGTGTGCGTTTGTCTATATGTTATTT
TCCACCATATTGCCGTCTTTTGGCAATGTGAGGGCCCGGAAACCTGGCCCTGTCTTCTTGACGAGCATTC
CTAGGGGTCTTTCCCCTCTCGCCAAAGGAATGCAAGGTCTGTTGAATGTCGTGAAGGAAGCAGTTCCTCT
GGAAGCTTCTTGAAGACAAACAACGTCTGTAGCGACCCTTTGCAGGCAGCGGAACCCCCCACCTGGCGAC
AGGTGCCTCTGCGGCCAAAAGCCACGTGTATAAGATACACCTGCAAAGGCGGCACAACCCCAGTGCCACG
TTGTGAGTTGGATAGTTGTGGAAAGAGTCAAATGGCTCTCCTCAAGCGTATTCAACAAGGGGCTGAAGGA
TGCCCAGAAGGTACCCCATTGTATGGGATCTGATCTGGGGCCTCGGTGCACATGCTTTACATGTGTTTAG
TCGAGGTTAAAAAAACGTCTAGGCCCCCCGAACCACGGGGACGTGGTTTTCCTTTGAAAAACACGATGAT
AATATGGGCGCCAAGCCTTTGTCTCAAGAAGAATCCACCCTCATTGAAAGAGCAACGGCTACAATCAACA
GCATCCCCATCTCTGAAGACTACAGCGTCGCCAGCGCAGCTCTCTCTAGCGACGGCCGCATCTTCACTGG
TGTCAATGTATATCATTTTACTGGGGGACCTTGTGCAGAACTCGTGGTGCTGGGCACTGCTGCTGCTGCG
GCAGCTGGCAACCTGACTTGTATCGTCGCGATCGGAAATGAGAACAGGGGCATCTTGAGCCCCTGCGGAC
GGTGCCGACAGGTGCTTCTCGATCTGCATCCTGGGATCAAAGCCATAGTGAAGGACAGTGATGGACAGCC
GACGGCAGTTGGGATTCGTGAATTGCTGCCCTCTGGTTATGTGTGGGAGGGCTAAGCACTTCGTGGCCGA
GGAGCAGGACTGACACGTGCTACGAGATTTCGATTCCACCGCCGCCTTCTATGAAAGGTTGGGCTTCGGA
ATCGTTTTCCGGGACGCCGGCTGGATGATCCTCCAGCGCGGGGATCTCATGCTGGAGTTCTTCGCCCACC
CCAACTTGTTTATTGCAGCTTATAATGGTTACAAATAAAGCAATAGCATCACAAATTTCACAAATAAAGC
ATTTTTTTCACTGCATTCTAGTTGTGGTTTGTCCAAACTCATCAATGTATCTTATCATGTCTGTATACCG
TCGACCTCTAGTATGCATCACTAGGGACAGGATTGGTGACAGAAAAGCCCCATCCTTAGGCCTCCTCCTT
CCTAGTCTCCTGATATTGGGTCTAACCCCCACCTCCTGTTAGGCAGATTCCTTATCTGGTGACACACCCC
CATTTCCTGGAGCCATCTCTCTCCTTGCCAGAACCTCTAAGGTTTGCTTACGATGGAGCCAGAGAGGATC
CTGGGAGGGAGAGCTTGGCAGGGGGTGGGAGGGAAGGGGGGGATGCGTGACCTGCCCGGTTCTCAGTGGC
CACCCTGCGCTACCCTCTCCCAGAACCTGAGCTGCTCTGACGCGGCTGTCTGGTGCGTTTCACTGATCCT
GGTGCTGCAGCTTCCTTACACTTCCCAAGAGGAGAAGCAGTTTGGAAAAACAAAATCAGAATAAGTTGGT
CCTGAGTTCTAACTTTGGCTCTTCACCTTTCTAGTCCCCAATTTATATTGTTCCTCCGTGCGTCAGTTTT
ACCTGTGAGATAAGGCCAGTAGCCAGCCCCGTCCTGGCAGGGCTGTGGTGAGGAGGGGGGTGTCCGTGTG
GAAAACTCCCTTTGTGAGAATGGTGCGTCCTAGGTGTTCACCAGGTCGTGGCCGCCTCTACTCCCTTTCT
CTTTCTCCATCCTTCTTTCCTTAAAGAGTCCCCAGTGCTATCTGGGACATATTCCTCCGCCCAGAGCAGG
GTCCCGCTTCCCTAAGGCCCTGCTCTGGGCTTCTGGGTTTGAGTCCTTGGCAAGCCCAGGAGAGGCGCTC
AGGCTTCCCTGTCCCCCTTCCTCGTCCACCATCTCATGCCCCTGGCTCTCCTGCCCCTTCCCTACAGGGG
TTCCTGGCTCTGCTCTTCAGACTGAGCCCCGTTCCCCTGCATCCCCGTTCCCCTGCATCCCCCTTCCCCT
GCATCCCCCAGAGGCCCCAGGCCACCTACTTGGCCTGGACCCCACGAGAGGCCACCCCAGCCCTGTCTAC
CAGGCTGCCTTTTGGGTGGATTCTCCTCCAACTGTGGGGTGACTGCTTGGCAAACTCACTCTTCGGGGTA
TCCCAGGAGGCCTGGAGCATTGGGGTGGGCTGGGGTTCAGAGAGGAGGGATTCCCTTCTCAGGTTACGTG
GCCAAGAAGCAGGGGAGCTGGGTTTGGGTCAGGTCTGGGTGTGGGGTGACCAGCTTATGCTGTTTGCCCA
GGACAGCCTAGTTTTAGCGCTGAAACCCTCAGTCCTAGGAAAACAGGGATGGTTGGTCACTGTCTCTGGG
CTCGAC
